>Addgene plasmid #76756 | DYRK1A gRNA (BRDN0001149042) | addgene full sequence | sequence record 186444 | Addgene Assembled Sequence
CCCGGGTGCAAAGATGGATAAAGTTTTAAACAGAGAGGAATCTTTGCAGCTAATGGACCTTCTAGGTCTT
GAAAGGAGTGGGAATTGGCTCCGGTGCCCGTCAGTGGGCAGAGCGCACATCGCCCACAGTCCCCGAGAAG
TTGGGGGGAGGGGTCGGCAATTGATCCGGTGCCTAGAGAAGGTGGCGCGGGGTAAACTGGGAAAGTGATG
TCGTGTACTGGCTCCGCCTTTTTCCCGAGGGTGGGGGAGAACCGTATATAAGTGCAGTAGTCGCCGTGAA
CGTTCTTTTTCGCAACGGGTTTGCCGCCAGAACACAGGTAAGTGCCGTGTGTGGTTCCCGCGGGCCTGGC
CTCTTTACGGGTTATGGCCCTTGCGTGCCTTGAATTACTTCCACCTGGCTGCAGTACGTGATTCTTGATC
CCGAGCTTCGGGTTGGAAGTGGGTGGGAGAGTTCGAGGCCTTGCGCTTAAGGAGCCCCTTCGCCTCGTGC
TTGAGTTGAGGCCTGGCCTGGGCGCTGGGGCCGCCGCGTGCGAATCTGGTGGCACCTTCGCGCCTGTCTC
GCTGCTTTCGATAAGTCTCTAGCCATTTAAAATTTTTGATGACCTGCTGCGACGCTTTTTTTCTGGCAAG
ATAGTCTTGTAAATGCGGGCCAAGATCTGCACACTGGTATTTCGGTTTTTGGGGCCGCGGGCGGCGACGG
GGCCCGTGCGTCCCAGCGCACATGTTCGGCGAGGCGGGGCCTGCGAGCGCGGCCACCGAGAATCGGACGG
GGGTAGTCTCAAGCTGGCCGGCCTGCTCTGGTGCCTGGCCTCGCGCCGCCGTGTATCGCCCCGCCCTGGG
CGGCAAGGCTGGCCCGGTCGGCACCAGTTGCGTGAGCGGAAAGATGGCCGCTTCCCGGCCCTGCTGCAGG
GAGCTCAAAATGGAGGACGCGGCGCTCGGGAGAGCGGGCGGGTGAGTCACCCACACAAAGGAAAAGGGCC
TTTCCGTCCTCAGCCGTCGCTTCATGTGACTCCACGGAGTACCGGGCGCCGTCCAGGCACCTCGATTAGT
TCTCGAGCTTTTGGAGTACGTCGTCTTTAGGTTGGGGGGAGGGGTTTTATGCGATGGAGTTTCCCCACAC
TGAGTGGGTGGAGACTGAAGTTAGGCCAGCTTGGCACTTGATGTAATTCTCCTTGGAATTTGCCCTTTTT
GAGTTTGGATCTTGGTTCATTCTCAAGCCTCAGACAGTGGTTCAAAGTTTTTTTCTTCCATTTCAGGTGT
CGTGACGTACGGCCACCATGACCGAGTACAAGCCCACGGTGCGCCTCGCCACCCGCGACGACGTCCCCAG
GGCCGTACGCACCCTCGCCGCCGCGTTCGCCGACTACCCCGCCACGCGCCACACCGTCGATCCGGACCGC
CACATCGAGCGGGTCACCGAGCTGCAAGAACTCTTCCTCACGCGCGTCGGGCTCGACATCGGCAAGGTGT
GGGTCGCGGACGACGGCGCCGCCGTGGCGGTCTGGACCACGCCGGAGAGCGTCGAAGCGGGGGCGGTGTT
CGCCGAGATCGGCCCGCGCATGGCCGAGTTGAGCGGTTCCCGGCTGGCCGCGCAGCAACAGATGGAAGGC
CTCCTGGCGCCGCACCGGCCCAAGGAGCCCGCGTGGTTCCTGGCCACCGTCGGAGTCTCGCCCGACCACC
AGGGCAAGGGTCTGGGCAGCGCCGTCGTGCTCCCCGGAGTGGAGGCGGCCGAGCGCGCCGGGGTGCCCGC
CTTCCTGGAGACCTCCGCGCCCCGCAACCTCCCCTTCTACGAGCGGCTCGGCTTCACCGTCACCGCCGAC
GTCGAGGTGCCCGAAGGACCGCGCACCTGGTGCATGACCCGCAAGCCCGGTGCCTGAACGCGTTAAGTCG
ACAATCAACCTCTGGATTACAAAATTTGTGAAAGATTGACTGGTATTCTTAACTATGTTGCTCCTTTTAC
GCTATGTGGATACGCTGCTTTAATGCCTTTGTATCATGCTATTGCTTCCCGTATGGCTTTCATTTTCTCC
TCCTTGTATAAATCCTGGTTGCTGTCTCTTTATGAGGAGTTGTGGCCCGTTGTCAGGCAACGTGGCGTGG
TGTGCACTGTGTTTGCTGACGCAACCCCCACTGGTTGGGGCATTGCCACCACCTGTCAGCTCCTTTCCGG
GACTTTCGCTTTCCCCCTCCCTATTGCCACGGCGGAACTCATCGCCGCCTGCCTTGCCCGCTGCTGGACA
GGGGCTCGGCTGTTGGGCACTGACAATTCCGTGGTGTTGTCGGGGAAATCATCGTCCTTTCCTTGGCTGC
TCGCCTGTGTTGCCACCTGGATTCTGCGCGGGACGTCCTTCTGCTACGTCCCTTCGGCCCTCAATCCAGC
GGACCTTCCTTCCCGCGGCCTGCTGCCGGCTCTGCGGCCTCTTCCGCGTCTTCGCCTTCGCCCTCAGACG
AGTCGGATCTCCCTTTGGGCCGCCTCCCCGCGTCGACTTTAAGACCAATGACTTACAAGGCAGCTGTAGA
TCTTAGCCACTTTTTAAAAGAAAAGGGGGGACTGGAAGGGCTAATTCACTCCCAACGAAGACAAGATCTG
CTTTTTGCTTGTACTGGGTCTCTCTGGTTAGACCAGATCTGAGCCTGGGAGCTCTCTGGCTAACTAGGGA
ACCCACTGCTTAAGCCTCAATAAAGCTTGCCTTGAGTGCTTCAAGTAGTGTGTGCCCGTCTGTTGTGTGA
CTCTGGTAACTAGAGATCCCTCAGACCCTTTTAGTCAGTGTGGAAAATCTCTAGCAGTACGTATAGTAGT
TCATGTCATCTTATTATTCAGTATTTATAACTTGCAAAGAAATGAATATCAGAGAGTGAGAGGAACTTGT
TTATTGCAGCTTATAATGGTTACAAATAAAGCAATAGCATCACAAATTTCACAAATAAAGCATTTTTTTC
ACTGCATTCTAGTTGTGGTTTGTCCAAACTCATCAATGTATCTTATCATGTCTGGCTCTAGCTATCCCGC
CCCTAACTCCGCCCATCCCGCCCCTAACTCCGCCCAGTTCCGCCCATTCTCCGCCCCATGGCTGACTAAT
TTTTTTTATTTATGCAGAGGCCGAGGCCGCCTCGGCCTCTGAGCTATTCCAGAAGTAGTGAGGAGGCTTT
TTTGGAGGCCTAGGGACGTACCCAATTCGCCCTATAGTGAGTCGTATTACGCGCGCTCACTGGCCGTCGT
TTTACAACGTCGTGACTGGGAAAACCCTGGCGTTACCCAACTTAATCGCCTTGCAGCACATCCCCCTTTC
GCCAGCTGGCGTAATAGCGAAGAGGCCCGCACCGATCGCCCTTCCCAACAGTTGCGCAGCCTGAATGGCG
AATGGG
[124 nt withheld, positions 3367-3490]
C
[91 nt withheld, positions 3492-3582]
A
[49 nt withheld, positions 3584-3632]
CCTTTGACGTTGGAGTCCACGTTCTTT
[37 nt withheld, positions 3660-3696]
ACCCTATCTCGGTCTATTCTTTTGATTTATAAGGGATTTTGCCGATTTCGGCCTATTGGTTAAAAAATGA
GCTGATTTAACAAAAATTTAACGCGAATTTTAACAAAATATTAACGCTTACAATTTAGGTGGCACTTTTC
GGGGAAATGTGCGCGGAACCCCTATTTGTTTATTTTTCTAAATACATTCAAATATGTATCCGCTCATGAG
ACAATAACCCTGATAAATGCTTCAATAATATTGAAAAAGGAAGAGTATGAGTATTCAACATTTCCGTGTC
GCCCTTATTCCCTTTTTTGCGGCATTTTGCCTTCCTGTTTTTGCTCACCCAGAAACGCTGGTGAAAGTAA
AAGATGCTGAAGATCAGTTGGGTGCACGAGTGGGTTACATCGAACTGGATCTCAACAGCGGTAAGATCCT
TGAGAGTTTTCGCCCCGAAGAACGTTTTCCAATGATGAGCACTTTTAAAGTTCTGCTATGTGGCGCGGTA
TTATCCCGTATTGACGCCGGGCAAGAGCAACTCGGTCGCCGCATACACTATTCTCAGAATGACTTGGTTG
AGTACTCACCAGTCACAGAAAAGCATCTTACGGATGGCATGACAGTAAGAGAATTATGCAGTGCTGCCAT
AACCATGAGTGATAACACTGCGGCCAACTTACTTCTGACAACGATCGGAGGACCGAAGGAGCTAACCGCT
TTTTTGCACAACATGGGGGATCATGTAACTCGCCTTGATCGTTGGGAACCGGAGCTGAATGAAGCCATAC
CAAACGACGAGCGTGACACCACGATGCCTGTAGCAATGGCAACAACGTTGCGCAAACTATTAACTGGCGA
ACTACTTACTCTAGCTTCCCGGCAACAATTAATAGACTGGATGGAGGCGGATAAAGTTGCAGGACCACTT
CTGCGCTCGGCCCTTCCGGCTGGCTGGTTTATTGCTGATAAATCTGGAGCCGGTGAGCGTGGGTCTCGCG
GTATCATTGCAGCACTGGGGCCAGATGGTAAGCCCTCCCGTATCGTAGTTATCTACACGACGGGGAGTCA
GGCAACTATGGATGAACGAAATAGACAGATCGCTGAGATAGGTGCCTCACTGATTAAGCATTGGTAACTG
TCAGACCAAGTTTACTCATATATACTTTAGATTGATTTAAAACTTCATTTTTAATTTAAAAGGATCTAGG
TGAAGATCCTTTTTGATAATCTCATGACCAAAATCCCTTAACGTGAGTTTTCGTTCCACTGAGCGTCAGA
CCCCGTAGAAAAGATCAAAGGATCTTCTTGAGATCCTTTTTTTCTGCGCGTAATCTGCTGCTTGCAAACA
AAAAAACCACCGCTACCAGCGGTGGTTTGTTTGCCGGATCAAGAGCTACCAACTCTTTTTCCGAAGGTAA
CTGGCTTCAGCAGAGCGCAGATACCAAATACTGTTCTTCTAGTGTAGCCGTAGTTAGGCCACCACTTCAA
GAACTCTGTAGCACCGCCTACATACCTCGCTCTGCTAATCCTGTTACCAGTGGCTGCTGCCAGTGGCGAT
AAGTCGTGTCTTACCGGGTTGGACTCAAGACGATAGTTACCGGATAAGGCGCAGCGGTCGGGCTGAACGG
GGGGTTCGTGCACACAGCCCAGCTTGGAGCGAACGACCTACACCGAACTGAGATACCTACAGCGTGAGCT
ATGAGAAAGCGCCACGCTTCCCGAAGGGAGAAAGGCGGACAGGTATCCGGTAAGCGGCAGGGTCGGAACA
GGAGAGCGCACGAGGGAGCTTCCAGGGGGAAACGCCTGGTATCTTTATAGTCCTGTCGGGTTTCGCCACC
TCTGACTTGAGCGTCGATTTTTGTGATGCTCGTCAGGGGGGCGGAGCCTATGGAAAAACGCCAGCAACGC
GGCCTTTTTACGGTTCCTGGCCTTTTGCTGGCCTTTTGCTCACATGTTCTTTCCTGCGTTATCCCCTGAT
TCTGTGGATAACCGTATTACCGCCTTTGAGTGAGCTGATACCGCTCGCCGCAGCCGAACGACCGAGCGCA
GCGAGTCAGTGAGCGAGGAAGCGGAAGAGCGCCCAATACGCAAACCGCCTCTCCCCGCGCGTTGGCCGAT
TCATTAATGCAGCTGGCACGACAGGTTTCCCGACTGGAAAGCGGGCAGTGAGCGCAACGCAATTAATGTG
AGTTAGCTCACTCATTAGGCACCCCAGGCTTTACACTTTATGCTTCCGGCTCGTATGTTGTGTGGAATTG
TGAGCGGATAACAATTTCACACAGGAAACAGCTATGACCATGATTACGCCAAGCGCGCAATTAACCCTCA
CTAAAGGGAACAAAAGCTGGAGCTGCAAGCTTAATGTAGTCTTATGCAATACTCTTGTAGTCTTGCAACA
TGGTAACGATGAGTTAGCAACATGCCTTACAAGGAGAGAAAAAGCACCGTGCATGCCGATTGGTGGAAGT
AAGGTGGTACGATCGTGCCTTATTAGGAAGGCAACAGACGGGTCTGACATGGATTGGACGAACCACTGAA
TTGCCGCATTGCAGAGATATTGTATTTAAGTGCCTAGCTCGATACATAAACGGGTCTCTCTGGTTAGACC
AGATCTGAGCCTGGGAGCTCTCTGGCTAACTAGGGAACCCACTGCTTAAGCCTCAATAAAGCTTGCCTTG
AGTGCTTCAAGTAGTGTGTGCCCGTCTGTTGTGTGACTCTGGTAACTAGAGATCCCTCAGACCCTTTTAG
TCAGTGTGGAAAATCTCTAGCAGTGGCGCCCGAACAGGGACTTGAAAGCGAAAGGGAAACCAGAGGAGCT
CTCTCGACGCAGGACTCGGCTTGCTGAAGCGCGCACGGCAAGAGGCGAGGGGCGGCGACTGGTGAGTACG
CCAAAAATTTTGACTAGCGGAGGCTAGAAGGAGAGAGATGGGTGCGAGAGCGTCAGTATTAAGCGGGGGA
GAATTAGATCGCGATGGGAAAAAATTCGGTTAAGGCCAGGGGGAAAGAAAAAATATAAATTAAAACATAT
AGTATGGGCAAGCAGGGAGCTAGAACGATTCGCAGTTAATCCTGGCCTGTTAGAAACATCAGAAGGCTGT
AGACAAATACTGGGACAGCTACAACCATCCCTTCAGACAGGATCAGAAGAACTTAGATCATTATATAATA
CAGTAGCAACCCTCTATTGTGTGCATCAAAGGATAGAGATAAAAGACACCAAGGAAGCTTTAGACAAGAT
AGAGGAAGAGCAAAACAAAAGTAAGACCACCGCACAGCAAGCGGCCGCTGATCTTCAGACCTGGAGGAGG
AGATATGAGGGACAATTGGAGAAGTGAATTATATAAATATAAAGTAGTAAAAATTGAACCATTAGGAGTA
GCACCCACCAAGGCAAAGAGAAGAGTGGTGCAGAGAGAAAAAAGAGCAGTGGGAATAGGAGCTTTGTTCC
TTGGGTTCTTGGGAGCAGCAGGAAGCACTATGGGCGCAGCGTCAATGACGCTGACGGTACAGGCCAGACA
ATTATTGTCTGGTATAGTGCAGCAGCAGAACAATTTGCTGAGGGCTATTGAGGCGCAACAGCATCTGTTG
CAACTCACAGTCTGGGGCATCAAGCAGCTCCAGGCAAGAATCCTGGCTGTGGAAAGATACCTAAAGGATC
AACAGCTCCTGGGGATTTGGGGTTGCTCTGGAAAACTCATTTGCACCACTGCTGTGCCTTGGAATGCTAG
TTGGAGTAATAAATCTCTGGAACAGATTTGGAATCACACGACCTGGATGGAGTGGGACAGAGAAATTAAC
AATTACACAAGCTTAATACACTCCTTAATTGAAGAATCGCAAAACCAGCAAGAAAAGAATGAACAAGAAT
TATTGGAATTAGATAAATGGGCAAGTTTGTGGAATTGGTTTAACATAACAAATTGGCTGTGGTATATAAA
ATTATTCATAATGATAGTAGGAGGCTTGGTAGGTTTAAGAATAGTTTTTGCTGTACTTTCTATAGTGAAT
AGAGTTAGGCAGGGATATTCACCATTATCGTTTCAGACCCACCTCCCAACCCCGAGGGGACCCAGAGAGG
GCCTATTTCCCATGATTCCTTCATATTTGCATATACGATACAAGGCTGTTAGAGAGATAATTAGAATTAA
TTTGACTGTAAACACAAAGATATTAGTACAAAATACGTGACGTAGAAAGTAATAATTTCTTGGGTAGTTT
GCAGTTTTAAAATTATGTTTTAAAATGGACTATCATATGCTTACCGTAACTTGAAAGTATTTCGATTTCT
TGGCTTTATATATCTTGTGGAAAGGACGAAACACCGTGAGAAACACCAATTTCCGAGTTTTAGAGCTAGA
AATAGCAAGTTAAAATAAGGCTAGTCCGTTATCAACTTGAAAAAGTGGCACCGAGTCGGTGCTTTTTTAA
GCTTGGCGTAACTAGATCTTGAGACAAATGGCAGTATTCATCCACAATTTTAAAAGAAAAGGGGGGATTG
GGGGGTACAGTGCAGGGGAAAGAATAGTAGACATAATAGCAACAGACATACAAACTAAAGAATTACAAAA
ACAAATTACAAAAATTCAAAATTTTCGGGTTTATTACAGGGACAGCAGAGATCCACTTTGGCGCCGGCTC
GAGGGGG
Features (pLannotate 1.2.2; 29 found; start..end, strand, type, name):
     14..80      +  CDS            small t antigen (fragment): SV40 (simian virus 40) small t antigen
    106..317     +  promoter       EF-1α core promoter: core promoter for human elongation factor EF-1α
    318..1256    +  intron         EF-1α intron A: intron upstream of the start codon of human EF-1α
   1278..1877    +  CDS            PuroR (fragment): puromycin N-acetyltransferase; pac from Streptomyces; confers resistance to puromycin
   1893..2481    +  misc_feature   WPRE: woodchuck hepatitis virus posttranscriptional regulatory element
   2532..2551    +  misc_feature   cPPT/CTS (fragment): central polypurine tract and central termination sequence of HIV-1
   2553..2786    +  LTR            3' LTR (ΔU3): self-inactivating 3' long terminal repeat (LTR) from HIV-1
   2864..2985    +  polyA_signal   SV40 poly(A) signal: SV40 polyadenylation signal
   3025..3160    +  rep_origin     SV40 ori: SV40 origin of replication
   3181..3199    -  promoter       T7 promoter: promoter for bacteriophage T7 RNA polymerase
   3207..3362    +  CDS            lacZα (fragment): LacZα fragment of β-galactosidase; lacZ fragment
   3367..3795    +  rep_origin     f1 ori (sequence partly withheld): f1 bacteriophage origin of replication; arrow indicates direction of (+) strand synthesis
   3848..3952    +  promoter       AmpR promoter: bla
   3953..4813    +  CDS            AmpR: β-lactamase; bla; confers resistance to ampicillin, carbenicillin, and related antibiotics
   4984..5572    +  rep_origin     ori: high-copy-number ColE1/pMB1/pBR322/pUC origin of replication
   5755..5847    +  CDS            lacI (fragment): lac repressor; lacI; The lac repressor binds to the lac operator to inhibit transcription in E. coli. This inhibition can be relieved by adding lactose or isopropyl-β-D-thiogalactopyranoside (IPTG).
   5860..5881    +  protein_bind   CAP binding site: CAP binding activates transcription in the presence of cAMP. E. coli catabolite activator protein
   5896..5926    +  promoter       lac promoter: promoter for the E. coli lac operon
   5934..5950    +  protein_bind   lac operator: The lac repressor binds to the lac operator to inhibit transcription in E. coli. This inhibition can be relieved by adding lactose or isopropyl-β-D-thiogalactopyranoside (IPTG). lac repressor encoded by lacI
   5995..6013    +  promoter       T3 promoter: promoter for bacteriophage T3 RNA polymerase
   6041..6267    +  promoter       RSV promoter: Rous sarcoma virus enhancer/promoter
   6268..6448    +  LTR            5' LTR (truncated): truncated 5' long terminal repeat (LTR) from HIV-1
   6495..6620    +  misc_feature   HIV-1 Ψ: packaging signal of human immunodeficiency virus type 1
   6604..6967    +  CDS            HIV-1 gag (fragment): gag protein from human immunodeficiency virus 1; gag
   7113..7346    +  misc_feature   RRE: The Rev response element (RRE) of HIV-1 allows for Rev-dependent mRNA export from the nucleus to the cytoplasm.
   7723..7749    +  CDS            Rev (fragment): human immunodeficiency virus 1 (HIV-1) Rev protein; rev; enhances nuclear export of unspliced and incompletely spliced viral mRNAs
   7753..7993    +  promoter       U6 promoter: RNA polymerase III promoter for human U6 snRNA
   8023..8098    +  misc_RNA       gRNA scaffold: guide RNA scaffold for the Streptococcus pyogenes CRISPR/Cas9 system
   8154..8271    +  misc_feature   cPPT/CTS: central polypurine tract and central termination sequence of HIV-1
