[The description below was written by a language model from this plasmid's Addgene catalogue record and pLannotate feature annotations shown in this document.]
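Description:
DYRK1A gRNA (BRDN0001149042) is a third-generation lentiviral CRISPR guide plasmid built on the lentiGuide-Puro backbone and designed to target human DYRK1A. It is one clone from a human kinome guide RNA collection. In bacteria it is maintained through a high-copy ColE1/pUC-type origin and selected with ampicillin via the β-lactamase gene. The backbone also carries an f1 origin, lac promoter/operator remnants, T7 and T3 promoters, and an SV40 origin and polyadenylation signal outside the viral cassette.

The transfer cassette is framed by an RSV promoter fused to a truncated HIV-1 5' LTR, which makes genomic RNA production Tat-independent, and by a self-inactivating ΔU3 3' LTR. Between them lie the Ψ packaging signal with a partial gag sequence, the Rev response element for Rev-dependent nuclear export, and a cPPT/CTS that aids nuclear import of the reverse-transcribed genome. The payload has two expression units. A human U6 RNA polymerase III promoter drives the DYRK1A-specific spacer joined to the Streptococcus pyogenes Cas9 guide RNA scaffold. Downstream, the EF-1α core promoter with its intron A drives puromycin N-acetyltransferase, followed by a WPRE to enhance transcript expression, which allows puromycin selection of transduced mammalian cells.

The plasmid does not encode Cas9, so it is meant to be used with a separate Cas9 lentiviral vector or in cells that already express Cas9, where the guide directs cleavage of DYRK1A for gene disruption studies. The depositor notes that the guide was designed against several DYRK1A reference transcripts. The cloning method is not recorded.
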