Addgene plasmid #76756: DYRK1A gRNA (BRDN0001149042)
Purpose: 3rd generation lentiviral gRNA plasmid targeting human DYRK1A
Depositing lab: John Doench & David Root. Depositing organization: Broad Institute. Publication: Optimized sgRNA design to maximize activity and minimize off-target effects of CRISPR-Cas9. Doench JG, Fusi N, Sullender M, Hegde M, Vaimberg EW, Donovan KF, Smith I, Tothova Z, Wilen C, Orchard R, Virgin HW, Listgarten J, Root DE. Nat Biotechnol. 2016 Jan 18. doi: 10.1038/nbt.3437. PubMed 26780180.
Backbone
  Vector backbone: lentiGuide-Puro
  Backbone manufacturer: Zhang Lab (Addgene plasmid # 52963)
  Vector type: Mammalian Expression, Lentiviral, CRISPR
  Selectable markers: Puromycin
Growth in bacteria
  Bacterial resistance: Ampicillin, 100 μg/mL
  Growth temperature: 37°C
  Growth strain: DH5alpha
  Copy number: High Copy
Gene/Insert
  Gene/Insert name: DYRK1A (alt names: DYRK1A; NM_001396.3)
  gRNA/shRNA sequence: TGAGAAACACCAATTTCCGA
  Species: H. sapiens (human)
  Entrez Gene: DYRK1A (a.k.a. DYRK, DYRK1, HP86, MNB, MNBH, MRD7)
  Promoter: hU6
  Cloning method: Unknown
  Sequencing primers: 5′ U6-F; 3′ pS2-R
Terms and licenses: Academic/Nonprofit Terms; Industry Terms: Not Available to Industry
Depositor comments: The gRNA was designed to target the following Genbank reference sequence(s): NM_001396.3,NM_101395.2,NM_130436.2,NM_130438.2. Note that this plasmid does NOT contain Cas9. It should be used in conjunction with lentiCas9-Blast (Addgene #52962) or otherwise with cell lines already expressing Cas9. Browse the full kinome gRNA library at http://www.addgene.org/pooled-library/broadgpp-human-kinome/ or visit http://www.broadinstitute.org/rnai/public/ for detailed protocols and information.
How to cite: DYRK1A gRNA (BRDN0001149042) was a gift from John Doench & David Root (Addgene plasmid # 76756 ; http://n2t.net/addgene:76756 ; RRID:Addgene_76756)
