>Addgene plasmid #76756 | DYRK1A gRNA (BRDN0001149042) | depositor partial sequence | sequence record 144216 | Target Sequence
TGAGAAACACCAATTTCCGA
