>Addgene plasmid #76756 | DYRK1A gRNA (BRDN0001149042) | addgene partial sequence | sequence record 186443 | hU6-F
AGAAAGTAATAATTTCTTGGGTAGTTTGCAGTTTTAAAATTATGTTTTAAAATGGACTATCATATGCTTA
CCGTAACTTGAAAGTATTTCGATTTCTTGGCTTTATATATCTTGTGGAAAGGACGAAACACCGTGAGAAA
CACCAATTTCCGAGTTTTAGAGCTAGAAATAGCAAGTTAAAATAAGGCTAGTCCGTTATCAACTTGAAAA
AGTGGCACCGAGTCGGTGCTTTTTTAAGCTTGGCGTAACTAGATCTTGAGACAAATGGCAGTATTCATCC
ACAATTTTAAAAGAAAAGGGGGGATTGGGGGGTACAGTGCAGGGGAAAGAATAGTAGACATAATAGCAAC
AGACATACAAACTAAAGAATTACAAAAACAAATTACAAAAATTCAAAATTTTCGGGTTTATTACAGGGAC
AGCAGAGATCCACTTTGGCGCCGGCTCGAGGGGGCCCGGGTGCAAAGATGGATAAAGTTTTAAACAGAGA
GGAATCTTTGCAGCTAATGGACCTTCTAGGTCTTGAAAGGAGTGGGAATTGGCTCCGGTGCCCGTCAGTG
GGCAGAGCGC
